LOCUS       Exported 6666 bp ds-DNA circular SYN 12-MAY-2021
DEFINITION  AAV mediated Cre-dependent expression of EGFP (Lox-Stop-Lox) .
ACCESSION   .
VERSION     .
KEYWORDS    pAAV.CAG.LSL.EGFP
SOURCE      synthetic DNA construct
  ORGANISM  synthetic DNA construct
REFERENCE   1 (bases 1 to 6666)
  AUTHORS   Oh SW, Harris JA, Ng L, Winslow B, Cain N, Mihalas S, Wang Q, Lau C,
            Kuan L, Henry AM, Mortrud MT, Ouellette B, Nguyen TN, Sorensen SA,
            Slaughterbeck CR, Wakeman W, Li Y, Feng D, Ho A, Nicholas E,
            Hirokawa KE, Bohn P, Joines KM, Peng H, Hawrylycz MJ, Phillips JW,
            Hohmann JG, Wohnoutka P, Gerfen CR, Koch C, Bernard A, Dang C, Jones
            AR, Zeng H
  TITLE     A mesoscale connectome of the mouse brain.
  JOURNAL   Nature. 2014 Apr 10;508(7495):207-14. doi: 10.1038/nature13186. Epub
            2014 Apr 2.
  PUBMED    24695228
REFERENCE   2 (bases 1 to 6666)
  AUTHORS   .
  TITLE     Direct Submission
  JOURNAL   Exported May 12, 2021 from SnapGene Server 1.1.58
            http://www.snapgene.com
FEATURES             Location/Qualifiers
     source          1..6666
                     /organism="synthetic DNA construct"
                     /mol_type="other DNA"
     repeat_region   1..130
                     /label=AAV2 ITR (alternate)
                     /note="Functional equivalent of wild-type AAV2 ITR"
     enhancer        223..526
                     /label=CMV enhancer
                     /note="human cytomegalovirus immediate early enhancer"
     promoter        528..805
                     /label=chicken beta-actin promoter
     intron          806..1822
                     /label=chimeric intron
                     /note="chimera between introns from chicken beta-actin and
                     rabbit beta-globin"
     primer_bind     1746..1768
                     /label=pCAGGS-5
                     /note="Chimeric intron in CAG promoter, forward primer"
     primer_bind     1830..1849
                     /label=pCAG-F
                     /note="Rabbit beta-globin intron, for pCAG plasmids,
                     forward primer"
     protein_bind    1950..1983
                     /label=lox2272
                     /bound_moiety="Cre recombinase"
                     /note="Cre-mediated recombination occurs in the 8-bp core
                     sequence (GGATACTT). lox2272 sites are compatible with each
                     other, but incompatible with loxP or loxN sites (Lee and
                     Saito, 1988)."
     polyA_signal    2151..2285
                     /label=SV40 poly(A) signal
                     /note="SV40 polyadenylation signal"
     polyA_signal    2405..2539
                     /label=SV40 poly(A) signal
                     /note="SV40 polyadenylation signal"
     polyA_signal    2659..2793
                     /label=SV40 poly(A) signal
                     /note="SV40 polyadenylation signal"
     protein_bind    2822..2855
                     /label=lox2272
                     /bound_moiety="Cre recombinase"
                     /note="Cre-mediated recombination occurs in the 8-bp core
                     sequence (GGATACTT). lox2272 sites are compatible with each
                     other, but incompatible with loxP or loxN sites (Lee and
                     Saito, 1988)."
     regulatory      2890..2899
                     /regulatory_class="other"
                     /note="vertebrate consensus sequence for strong initiation
                     of translation (Kozak, 1987)"
     CDS             2896..3615
                     /codon_start=1
                     /product="the original enhanced GFP (Yang et al., 1996)"
                     /label=EGFP
                     /note="mammalian codon-optimized"
                     /translation="MVSKGEELFTGVVPILVELDGDVNGHKFSVSGEGEGDATYGKLTL
                     KFICTTGKLPVPWPTLVTTLTYGVQCFSRYPDHMKQHDFFKSAMPEGYVQERTIFFKDD
                     GNYKTRAEVKFEGDTLVNRIELKGIDFKEDGNILGHKLEYNYNSHNVYIMADKQKNGIK
                     VNFKIRHNIEDGSVQLADHYQQNTPIGDGPVLLPDNHYLSTQSALSKDPNEKRDHMVLL
                     EFVTAAGITLGMDELYK"
     CDS             2896..3612
                     /codon_start=1
                     /product="enhanced GFP"
                     /label=EGFP
                     /translation="MVSKGEELFTGVVPILVELDGDVNGHKFSVSGEGEGDATYGKLTL
                     KFICTTGKLPVPWPTLVTTLTYGVQCFSRYPDHMKQHDFFKSAMPEGYVQERTIFFKDD
                     GNYKTRAEVKFEGDTLVNRIELKGIDFKEDGNILGHKLEYNYNSHNVYIMADKQKNGIK
                     VNFKIRHNIEDGSVQLADHYQQNTPIGDGPVLLPDNHYLSTQSALSKDPNEKRDHMVLL
                     EFVTAAGITLGMDELYK"
     primer_bind     complement(2941..2962)
                     /label=EGFP-N
                     /note="EGFP, reverse primer"
     primer_bind     complement(3202..3221)
                     /label=EXFP-R
                     /note="For distinguishing EGFP variants, reverse primer"
     primer_bind     3549..3570
                     /label=EGFP-C
                     /note="EGFP, forward primer"
     primer_bind     complement(3693..3710)
                     /label=BGH-rev
                     /note="Bovine growth hormone terminator, reverse primer.
                     Also called BGH reverse"
     polyA_signal    3699..3906
                     /label=bGH poly(A) signal
                     /note="bovine growth hormone polyadenylation signal"
     repeat_region   3929..4069
                     /label=AAV2 ITR
                     /note="inverted terminal repeat of adeno-associated virus
                     serotype 2"
     repeat_region   3929..4058
                     /label=AAV2 ITR
     rep_origin      4144..4599
                     /direction=RIGHT
                     /label=f1 ori
                     /note="f1 bacteriophage origin of replication; arrow
                     indicates direction of (+) strand synthesis"
     primer_bind     complement(4231..4250)
                     /label=F1ori-R
                     /note="F1 origin, reverse primer"
     primer_bind     4441..4462
                     /label=F1ori-F
                     /note="F1 origin, forward primer"
     primer_bind     complement(4616..4635)
                     /label=pRS-marker
                     /note="pRS vectors, use to sequence yeast selectable
                     marker"
     primer_bind     4735..4757
                     /label=pGEX 3'
                     /note="pGEX vectors, reverse primer"
     primer_bind     complement(4795..4813)
                     /label=pBRforEco
                     /note="pBR322 vectors, upsteam of EcoRI site, forward
                     primer"
     promoter        4881..4985
                     /gene="bla"
                     /label=AmpR promoter
     CDS             4986..5846
                     /codon_start=1
                     /gene="bla"
                     /product="beta-lactamase"
                     /label=AmpR
                     /note="confers resistance to ampicillin, carbenicillin, and
                     related antibiotics"
                     /translation="MSIQHFRVALIPFFAAFCLPVFAHPETLVKVKDAEDQLGARVGYI
                     ELDLNSGKILESFRPEERFPMMSTFKVLLCGAVLSRIDAGQEQLGRRIHYSQNDLVEYS
                     PVTEKHLTDGMTVRELCSAAITMSDNTAANLLLTTIGGPKELTAFLHNMGDHVTRLDRW
                     EPELNEAIPNDERDTTMPVAMATTLRKLLTGELLTLASRQQLIDWMEADKVAGPLLRSA
                     LPAGWFIADKSGAGERGSRGIIAALGPDGKPSRIVVIYTTGSQATMDERNRQIAEIGAS
                     LIKHW"
     primer_bind     complement(5204..5223)
                     /label=Amp-R
                     /note="Ampicillin resistance gene, reverse primer"
     rep_origin      6017..6605
                     /direction=RIGHT
                     /label=ori
                     /note="high-copy-number ColE1/pMB1/pBR322/pUC origin of
                     replication"
     primer_bind     6506..6525
                     /label=pBR322ori-F
                     /note="pBR322 origin, forward primer"
ORIGIN
        1 cctgcaggca gctgcgcgct cgctcgctca ctgaggccgc ccgggcgtcg ggcgaccttt
       61 ggtcgcccgg cctcagtgag cgagcgagcg cgcagagagg gagtggccaa ctccatcact
      121 aggggttcct gcggccgcac gcgaaacaat tctgcaggaa tctagttatt aatagtaatc
      181 aattacgggg tcattagttc atagcccata tatggagttc cgcgttacat aacttacggt
      241 aaatggcccg cctggctgac cgcccaacga cccccgccca ttgacgtcaa taatgacgta
      301 tgttcccata gtaacgccaa tagggacttt ccattgacgt caatgggtgg agtatttacg
      361 gtaaactgcc cacttggcag tacatcaagt gtatcatatg ccaagtacgc cccctattga
      421 cgtcaatgac ggtaaatggc ccgcctggca ttatgcccag tacatgacct tatgggactt
      481 tcctacttgg cagtacatct acgtattagt catcgctatt accatggtcg aggtgagccc
      541 cacgttctgc ttcactctcc ccatctcccc cccctcccca cccccaattt tgtatttatt
      601 tattttttaa ttattttgtg cagcgatggg ggcggggggg gggggggggc gcgcgccagg
      661 cggggcgggg cggggcgagg ggcggggcgg ggcgaggcgg agaggtgcgg cggcagccaa
      721 tcagagcggc gcgctccgaa agtttccttt tatggcgagg cggcggcggc ggcggcccta
      781 taaaaagcga agcgcgcggc gggcgggagt cgctgcgcgc tgccttcgcc ccgtgccccg
      841 ctccgccgcc gcctcgcgcc gcccgccccg gctctgactg accgcgttac tcccacaggt
      901 gagcgggcgg gacggccctt ctcctccggg ctgtaattag cgcttggttt aatgacggct
      961 tgtttctttt ctgtggctgc gtgaaagcct tgaggggctc cgggagggcc ctttgtgcgg
     1021 ggggagcggc tcggggggtg cgtgcgtgtg tgtgtgcgtg gggagcgccg cgtgcggctc
     1081 cgcgctgccc ggcggctgtg agcgctgcgg gcgcggcgcg gggctttgtg cgctccgcag
     1141 tgtgcgcgag gggagcgcgg ccgggggcgg tgccccgcgg tgcggggggg gctgcgaggg
     1201 gaacaaaggc tgcgtgcggg gtgtgtgcgt gggggggtga gcagggggtg tgggcgcgtc
     1261 ggtcgggctg caaccccccc tgcacccccc tccccgagtt gctgagcacg gcccggcttc
     1321 gggtgcgggg ctccgtacgg ggcgtggcgc ggggctcgcc gtgccgggcg gggggtggcg
     1381 gcaggtgggg gtgccgggcg gggcggggcc gcctcgggcc ggggagggct cgggggaggg
     1441 gcgcggcggc ccccggagcg ccggcggctg tcgaggcgcg gcgagccgca gccattgcct
     1501 tttatggtaa tcgtgcgaga gggcgcaggg acttcctttg tcccaaatct gtgcggagcc
     1561 gaaatctggg aggcgccgcc gcaccccctc tagcgggcgc ggggcgaagc ggtgcggcgc
     1621 cggcaggaag gaaatgggcg gggagggcct tcgtgcgtcg ccgcgccgcc gtccccttct
     1681 ccctctccag cctcggggct gtccgcgggg ggacggctgc cttcgggggg gacggggcag
     1741 ggcggggttc ggcttctggc gtgtgaccgg cggctctaga gcctctgcta accatgttca
     1801 tgccttcttc tttttcctac agctcctggg caacgtgctg gttattgtgc tgtctcatca
     1861 ttttggcaaa gaattgattt gataccgcgg gccccgcgtg gacggtaccc ttcaggtcga
     1921 catttatccc taaacaggat aacactagca taacttcgta taggatactt tatacgaagt
     1981 tattcgcgat gaataaatga aagcttgcag atctgcgact ctagaggatc tgcgactcta
     2041 gaggatcata atcagccata ccacattttg tagaggtttt acttgcttta aaaaacctcc
     2101 cacacctccc cctgaacctg aaacataaaa tgaatgcaat tgttgttgtt aacttgttta
     2161 ttgcagctta taatggttac aaataaagca atagcatcac aaatttcaca aataaagcat
     2221 ttttttcact gcattctagt tgtggtttgt ccaaactcat caatgtatct tatcatgtct
     2281 ggatctgcga ctctagagga tcataatcag ccataccaca tttgtagagg ttttacttgc
     2341 tttaaaaaac ctcccacacc tccccctgaa cctgaaacat aaaatgaatg caattgttgt
     2401 tgttaacttg tttattgcag cttataatgg ttacaaataa agcaatagca tcacaaattt
     2461 cacaaataaa gcattttttt cactgcattc tagttgtggt ttgtccaaac tcatcaatgt
     2521 atcttatcat gtctggatct gcgactctag aggatcataa tcagccatac cacatttgta
     2581 gaggttttac ttgctttaaa aaacctccca cacctccccc tgaacctgaa acataaaatg
     2641 aatgcaattg ttgttgttaa cttgtttatt gcagcttata atggttacaa ataaagcaat
     2701 agcatcacaa atttcacaaa taaagcattt ttttcactgc attctagttg tggtttgtcc
     2761 aaactcatca atgtatctta tcatgtctgg atccccatca agctgatccg gaacccttaa
     2821 tataacttcg tataggatac tttatacgaa gttattagct agttacagta ccggcttagt
     2881 taggaattcg ccaccatggt gagcaagggc gaggagctgt tcaccggggt ggtgcccatc
     2941 ctggtcgagc tggacggcga cgtaaacggc cacaagttca gcgtgtccgg cgagggcgag
     3001 ggcgatgcca cctacggcaa gctgaccctg aagttcatct gcaccaccgg caagctgccc
     3061 gtgccctggc ccaccctcgt gaccaccctg acctacggcg tgcagtgctt cagccgctac
     3121 cccgaccaca tgaagcagca cgacttcttc aagtccgcca tgcccgaagg ctacgtccag
     3181 gagcgcacca tcttcttcaa ggacgacggc aactacaaga cccgcgccga ggtgaagttc
     3241 gagggcgaca ccctggtgaa ccgcatcgag ctgaagggca tcgacttcaa ggaggacggc
     3301 aacatcctgg ggcacaagct ggagtacaac tacaacagcc acaacgtcta tatcatggcc
     3361 gacaagcaga agaacggcat caaggtgaac ttcaagatcc gccacaacat cgaggacggc
     3421 agcgtgcagc tcgccgacca ctaccagcag aacaccccca tcggcgacgg ccccgtgctg
     3481 ctgcccgaca accactacct gagcacccag tccgccctga gcaaagaccc caacgagaag
     3541 cgcgatcaca tggtcctgct ggagttcgtg accgccgccg ggatcactct cggcatggac
     3601 gagctgtaca agtaagaatt ctaaatttcg aaagtcgacg tcggttggcg cgccaagggt
     3661 ttaaaccccc tggccggcct tgcgaagatc tgcctcgact gtgccttcta gttgccagcc
     3721 atctgttgtt tgcccctccc ccgtgccttc cttgaccctg gaaggtgcca ctcccactgt
     3781 cctttcctaa taaaatgagg aaattgcatc gcattgtctg agtaggtgtc attctattct
     3841 ggggggtggg gtggggcagg acagcaaggg ggaggattgg gaagacaata gcaggcatgc
     3901 tggggacacg tgcggaccga gcggccgcag gaacccctag tgatggagtt ggccactccc
     3961 tctctgcgcg ctcgctcgct cactgaggcc gggcgaccaa aggtcgcccg acgcccgggc
     4021 tttgcccggg cggcctcagt gagcgagcga gcgcgcagct gcctgcaggg gcgcctgatg
     4081 cggtattttc tccttacgca tctgtgcggt atttcacacc gcatannnnn nnnnnnnnnn
     4141 nnnnnnnnnn nnnnnnnnnn nnnnnnnnnn nnnnnnnnnn nnnnnnnnnn nnnnnnnnnn
     4201 nnnnnnnnnn nnnnnnnnnn tnnnnnnnnn nnnnnnnnnn nnnnnnnnnn nnnnnnnnnn
     4261 nnnnnnncnn nnnnnnnnnn nnnnnnnnnn nnnnnnnnnn nnnnnnnnnn nnnnnnnnnn
     4321 nnnnnnnnnn nnnnnnnnnn nnnnnnnnnn nnnnnnnnnn nnnnnnnnnn nnnnnnnnnn
     4381 nnnnnnnnnn nnnnnnnnnn nnnnnnnnnc ctttgacgtt ggagtccacg ttctttaata
     4441 gtggactctt gttccaaact ggaacaacac tcaactctat ctcgggctat tcttttgatt
     4501 tataagggat tttgccgatt tcggtctatt ggttaaaaaa tgagctgatt taacaaaaat
     4561 ttaacgcgaa ttttaacaaa atattaacgt ttacaatttt atggtgcact ctcagtacaa
     4621 tctgctctga tgccgcatag ttaagccagc cccgacaccc gccaacaccc gctgacgcgc
     4681 cctgacgggc ttgtctgctc ccggcatccg cttacagaca agctgtgacc gtctccggga
     4741 gctgcatgtg tcagaggttt tcaccgtcat caccgaaacg cgcgagacga aagggcctcg
     4801 tgatacgcct atttttatag gttaatgtca tgataataat ggtttcttag acgtcaggtg
     4861 gcacttttcg gggaaatgtg cgcggaaccc ctatttgttt atttttctaa atacattcaa
     4921 atatgtatcc gctcatgaga caataaccct gataaatgct tcaataatat tgaaaaagga
     4981 agagtatgag tattcaacat ttccgtgtcg cccttattcc cttttttgcg gcattttgcc
     5041 ttcctgtttt tgctcaccca gaaacgctgg tgaaagtaaa agatgctgaa gatcagttgg
     5101 gtgcacgagt gggttacatc gaactggatc tcaacagcgg taagatcctt gagagttttc
     5161 gccccgaaga acgttttcca atgatgagca cttttaaagt tctgctatgt ggcgcggtat
     5221 tatcccgtat tgacgccggg caagagcaac tcggtcgccg catacactat tctcagaatg
     5281 acttggttga gtactcacca gtcacagaaa agcatcttac ggatggcatg acagtaagag
     5341 aattatgcag tgctgccata accatgagtg ataacactgc ggccaactta cttctgacaa
     5401 cgatcggagg accgaaggag ctaaccgctt ttttgcacaa catgggggat catgtaactc
     5461 gccttgatcg ttgggaaccg gagctgaatg aagccatacc aaacgacgag cgtgacacca
     5521 cgatgcctgt agcaatggca acaacgttgc gcaaactatt aactggcgaa ctacttactc
     5581 tagcttcccg gcaacaatta atagactgga tggaggcgga taaagttgca ggaccacttc
     5641 tgcgctcggc ccttccggct ggctggttta ttgctgataa atctggagcc ggtgagcgtg
     5701 ggtctcgcgg tatcattgca gcactggggc cagatggtaa gccctcccgt atcgtagtta
     5761 tctacacgac ggggagtcag gcaactatgg atgaacgaaa tagacagatc gctgagatag
     5821 gtgcctcact gattaagcat tggtaactgt cagaccaagt ttactcatat atactttaga
     5881 ttgatttaaa acttcatttt taatttaaaa ggatctaggt gaagatcctt tttgataatc
     5941 tcatgaccaa aatcccttaa cgtgagtttt cgttccactg agcgtcagac cccgtagaaa
     6001 agatcaaagg atcttcttga gatccttttt ttctgcgcgt aatctgctgc ttgcaaacaa
     6061 aaaaaccacc gctaccagcg gtggtttgtt tgccggatca agagctacca actctttttc
     6121 cgaaggtaac tggcttcagc agagcgcaga taccaaatac tgttcttcta gtgtagccgt
     6181 agttaggcca ccacttcaag aactctgtag caccgcctac atacctcgct ctgctaatcc
     6241 tgttaccagt ggctgctgcc agtggcgata agtcgtgtct taccgggttg gactcaagac
     6301 gatagttacc ggataaggcg cagcggtcgg gctgaacggg gggttcgtgc acacagccca
     6361 gcttggagcg aacgacctac accgaactga gatacctaca gcgtgagcta tgagaaagcg
     6421 ccacgcttcc cgaagggaga aaggcggaca ggtatccggt aagcggcagg gtcggaacag
     6481 gagagcgcac gagggagctt ccagggggaa acgcctggta tctttatagt cctgtcgggt
     6541 ttcgccacct ctgacttgag cgtcgatttt tgtgatgctc gtcagggggg cggagcctat
     6601 ggaaaaacgc cagcaacgcg gcctttttac ggttcctggc cttttgctgg ccttttgctc
     6661 acatgt
//
