>Addgene plasmid #100047 | pAAV.CAG.LSL.EGFP | depositor full sequence | sequence record 182997 | pAAV.CAG.LSL.EGFP sequence 6677 bps
CCTGCAGGCAGCTGCGCGCTCGCTCGCTCACTGAGGCCGCCCGGGCAAAGCCCGGGCGTCGGGCGACCTT
TGGTCGCCCGGCCTCAGTGAGCGAGCGAGCGCGCAGAGAGGGAGTGGCCAACTCCATCACTAGGGGTTCC
TGCGGCCGCACGCGAAACAATTCTGCAGGAATCTAGTTATTAATAGTAATCAATTACGGGGTCATTAGTT
CATAGCCCATATATGGAGTTCCGCGTTACATAACTTACGGTAAATGGCCCGCCTGGCTGACCGCCCAACG
ACCCCCGCCCATTGACGTCAATAATGACGTATGTTCCCATAGTAACGCCAATAGGGACTTTCCATTGACG
TCAATGGGTGGAGTATTTACGGTAAACTGCCCACTTGGCAGTACATCAAGTGTATCATATGCCAAGTACG
CCCCCTATTGACGTCAATGACGGTAAATGGCCCGCCTGGCATTATGCCCAGTACATGACCTTATGGGACT
TTCCTACTTGGCAGTACATCTACGTATTAGTCATCGCTATTACCATGGTCGAGGTGAGCCCCACGTTCTG
CTTCACTCTCCCCATCTCCCCCCCCTCCCCACCCCCAATTTTGTATTTATTTATTTTTTAATTATTTTGT
GCAGCGATGGGGGCGGGGGGGGGGGGGGGGCGCGCGCCAGGCGGGGCGGGGCGGGGCGAGGGGCGGGGCG
GGGCGAGGCGGAGAGGTGCGGCGGCAGCCAATCAGAGCGGCGCGCTCCGAAAGTTTCCTTTTATGGCGAG
GCGGCGGCGGCGGCGGCCCTATAAAAAGCGAAGCGCGCGGCGGGCGGGAGTCGCTGCGCGCTGCCTTCGC
CCCGTGCCCCGCTCCGCCGCCGCCTCGCGCCGCCCGCCCCGGCTCTGACTGACCGCGTTACTCCCACAGG
TGAGCGGGCGGGACGGCCCTTCTCCTCCGGGCTGTAATTAGCGCTTGGTTTAATGACGGCTTGTTTCTTT
TCTGTGGCTGCGTGAAAGCCTTGAGGGGCTCCGGGAGGGCCCTTTGTGCGGGGGGAGCGGCTCGGGGGGT
GCGTGCGTGTGTGTGTGCGTGGGGAGCGCCGCGTGCGGCTCCGCGCTGCCCGGCGGCTGTGAGCGCTGCG
GGCGCGGCGCGGGGCTTTGTGCGCTCCGCAGTGTGCGCGAGGGGAGCGCGGCCGGGGGCGGTGCCCCGCG
GTGCGGGGGGGGCTGCGAGGGGAACAAAGGCTGCGTGCGGGGTGTGTGCGTGGGGGGGTGAGCAGGGGGT
GTGGGCGCGTCGGTCGGGCTGCAACCCCCCCTGCACCCCCCTCCCCGAGTTGCTGAGCACGGCCCGGCTT
CGGGTGCGGGGCTCCGTACGGGGCGTGGCGCGGGGCTCGCCGTGCCGGGCGGGGGGTGGCGGCAGGTGGG
GGTGCCGGGCGGGGCGGGGCCGCCTCGGGCCGGGGAGGGCTCGGGGGAGGGGCGCGGCGGCCCCCGGAGC
GCCGGCGGCTGTCGAGGCGCGGCGAGCCGCAGCCATTGCCTTTTATGGTAATCGTGCGAGAGGGCGCAGG
GACTTCCTTTGTCCCAAATCTGTGCGGAGCCGAAATCTGGGAGGCGCCGCCGCACCCCCTCTAGCGGGCG
CGGGGCGAAGCGGTGCGGCGCCGGCAGGAAGGAAATGGGCGGGGAGGGCCTTCGTGCGTCGCCGCGCCGC
CGTCCCCTTCTCCCTCTCCAGCCTCGGGGCTGTCCGCGGGGGGACGGCTGCCTTCGGGGGGGACGGGGCA
GGGCGGGGTTCGGCTTCTGGCGTGTGACCGGCGGCTCTAGAGCCTCTGCTAACCATGTTCATGCCTTCTT
CTTTTTCCTACAGCTCCTGGGCAACGTGCTGGTTATTGTGCTGTCTCATCATTTTGGCAAAGAATTGATT
TGATACCGCGGGCCCCGCGTGGACGGTACCCTTCAGGTCGACATTTATCCCTAAACAGGATAACACTAGC
ATAACTTCGTATAGGATACTTTATACGAAGTTATTCGCGATGAATAAATGAAAGCTTGCAGATCTGCGAC
TCTAGAGGATCTGCGACTCTAGAGGATCATAATCAGCCATACCACATTTTGTAGAGGTTTTACTTGCTTT
AAAAAACCTCCCACACCTCCCCCTGAACCTGAAACATAAAATGAATGCAATTGTTGTTGTTAACTTGTTT
ATTGCAGCTTATAATGGTTACAAATAAAGCAATAGCATCACAAATTTCACAAATAAAGCATTTTTTTCAC
TGCATTCTAGTTGTGGTTTGTCCAAACTCATCAATGTATCTTATCATGTCTGGATCTGCGACTCTAGAGG
ATCATAATCAGCCATACCACATTTGTAGAGGTTTTACTTGCTTTAAAAAACCTCCCACACCTCCCCCTGA
ACCTGAAACATAAAATGAATGCAATTGTTGTTGTTAACTTGTTTATTGCAGCTTATAATGGTTACAAATA
AAGCAATAGCATCACAAATTTCACAAATAAAGCATTTTTTTCACTGCATTCTAGTTGTGGTTTGTCCAAA
CTCATCAATGTATCTTATCATGTCTGGATCTGCGACTCTAGAGGATCATAATCAGCCATACCACATTTGT
AGAGGTTTTACTTGCTTTAAAAAACCTCCCACACCTCCCCCTGAACCTGAAACATAAAATGAATGCAATT
GTTGTTGTTAACTTGTTTATTGCAGCTTATAATGGTTACAAATAAAGCAATAGCATCACAAATTTCACAA
ATAAAGCATTTTTTTCACTGCATTCTAGTTGTGGTTTGTCCAAACTCATCAATGTATCTTATCATGTCTG
GATCCCCATCAAGCTGATCCGGAACCCTTAATATAACTTCGTATAGGATACTTTATACGAAGTTATTAGC
TAGTTACAGTACCGGCTTAGTTAGGAATTCGCCACCATGGTGAGCAAGGGCGAGGAGCTGTTCACCGGGG
TGGTGCCCATCCTGGTCGAGCTGGACGGCGACGTAAACGGCCACAAGTTCAGCGTGTCCGGCGAGGGCGA
GGGCGATGCCACCTACGGCAAGCTGACCCTGAAGTTCATCTGCACCACCGGCAAGCTGCCCGTGCCCTGG
CCCACCCTCGTGACCACCCTGACCTACGGCGTGCAGTGCTTCAGCCGCTACCCCGACCACATGAAGCAGC
ACGACTTCTTCAAGTCCGCCATGCCCGAAGGCTACGTCCAGGAGCGCACCATCTTCTTCAAGGACGACGG
CAACTACAAGACCCGCGCCGAGGTGAAGTTCGAGGGCGACACCCTGGTGAACCGCATCGAGCTGAAGGGC
ATCGACTTCAAGGAGGACGGCAACATCCTGGGGCACAAGCTGGAGTACAACTACAACAGCCACAACGTCT
ATATCATGGCCGACAAGCAGAAGAACGGCATCAAGGTGAACTTCAAGATCCGCCACAACATCGAGGACGG
CAGCGTGCAGCTCGCCGACCACTACCAGCAGAACACCCCCATCGGCGACGGCCCCGTGCTGCTGCCCGAC
AACCACTACCTGAGCACCCAGTCCGCCCTGAGCAAAGACCCCAACGAGAAGCGCGATCACATGGTCCTGC
TGGAGTTCGTGACCGCCGCCGGGATCACTCTCGGCATGGACGAGCTGTACAAGTAAGAATTCTAAATTTC
GAAAGTCGACGTCGGTTGGCGCGCCAAGGGTTTAAACCCCCTGGCCGGCCTTGCGAAGATCTGCCTCGAC
TGTGCCTTCTAGTTGCCAGCCATCTGTTGTTTGCCCCTCCCCCGTGCCTTCCTTGACCCTGGAAGGTGCC
ACTCCCACTGTCCTTTCCTAATAAAATGAGGAAATTGCATCGCATTGTCTGAGTAGGTGTCATTCTATTC
TGGGGGGTGGGGTGGGGCAGGACAGCAAGGGGGAGGATTGGGAAGACAATAGCAGGCATGCTGGGGACAC
GTGCGGACCGAGCGGCCGCAGGAACCCCTAGTGATGGAGTTGGCCACTCCCTCTCTGCGCGCTCGCTCGC
TCACTGAGGCCGGGCGACCAAAGGTCGCCCGACGCCCGGGCTTTGCCCGGGCGGCCTCAGTGAGCGAGCG
AGCGCGCAGCTGCCTGCAGGGGCGCCTGATGCGGTATTTTCTCCTTACGCATCTGTGCGGTATTTCACAC
CGCATA
[142 nt withheld, positions 4137-4278]
C
[141 nt withheld, positions 4280-4420]
CCTTTGACGTTGGAGTCCACGTTCTTTAATAGTGGACTCTTGTTCCAAACTGGAACAACACTCAACCCTA
TCTCGGGCTATTCTTTTGATTTATAAGGGATTTTGCCGATTTCGGCCTATTGGTTAAAAAATGAGCTGAT
TTAACAAAAATTTAACGCGAATTTTAACAAAATATTAACGTTTACAATTTTATGGTGCACTCTCAGTACA
ATCTGCTCTGATGCCGCATAGTTAAGCCAGCCCCGACACCCGCCAACACCCGCTGACGCGCCCTGACGGG
CTTGTCTGCTCCCGGCATCCGCTTACAGACAAGCTGTGACCGTCTCCGGGAGCTGCATGTGTCAGAGGTT
TTCACCGTCATCACCGAAACGCGCGAGACGAAAGGGCCTCGTGATACGCCTATTTTTATAGGTTAATGTC
ATGATAATAATGGTTTCTTAGACGTCAGGTGGCACTTTTCGGGGAAATGTGCGCGGAACCCCTATTTGTT
TATTTTTCTAAATACATTCAAATATGTATCCGCTCATGAGACAATAACCCTGATAAATGCTTCAATAATA
TTGAAAAAGGAAGAGTATGAGTATTCAACATTTCCGTGTCGCCCTTATTCCCTTTTTTGCGGCATTTTGC
CTTCCTGTTTTTGCTCACCCAGAAACGCTGGTGAAAGTAAAAGATGCTGAAGATCAGTTGGGTGCACGAG
TGGGTTACATCGAACTGGATCTCAACAGCGGTAAGATCCTTGAGAGTTTTCGCCCCGAAGAACGTTTTCC
AATGATGAGCACTTTTAAAGTTCTGCTATGTGGCGCGGTATTATCCCGTATTGACGCCGGGCAAGAGCAA
CTCGGTCGCCGCATACACTATTCTCAGAATGACTTGGTTGAGTACTCACCAGTCACAGAAAAGCATCTTA
CGGATGGCATGACAGTAAGAGAATTATGCAGTGCTGCCATAACCATGAGTGATAACACTGCGGCCAACTT
ACTTCTGACAACGATCGGAGGACCGAAGGAGCTAACCGCTTTTTTGCACAACATGGGGGATCATGTAACT
CGCCTTGATCGTTGGGAACCGGAGCTGAATGAAGCCATACCAAACGACGAGCGTGACACCACGATGCCTG
TAGCAATGGCAACAACGTTGCGCAAACTATTAACTGGCGAACTACTTACTCTAGCTTCCCGGCAACAATT
AATAGACTGGATGGAGGCGGATAAAGTTGCAGGACCACTTCTGCGCTCGGCCCTTCCGGCTGGCTGGTTT
ATTGCTGATAAATCTGGAGCCGGTGAGCGTGGGTCTCGCGGTATCATTGCAGCACTGGGGCCAGATGGTA
AGCCCTCCCGTATCGTAGTTATCTACACGACGGGGAGTCAGGCAACTATGGATGAACGAAATAGACAGAT
CGCTGAGATAGGTGCCTCACTGATTAAGCATTGGTAACTGTCAGACCAAGTTTACTCATATATACTTTAG
ATTGATTTAAAACTTCATTTTTAATTTAAAAGGATCTAGGTGAAGATCCTTTTTGATAATCTCATGACCA
AAATCCCTTAACGTGAGTTTTCGTTCCACTGAGCGTCAGACCCCGTAGAAAAGATCAAAGGATCTTCTTG
AGATCCTTTTTTTCTGCGCGTAATCTGCTGCTTGCAAACAAAAAAACCACCGCTACCAGCGGTGGTTTGT
TTGCCGGATCAAGAGCTACCAACTCTTTTTCCGAAGGTAACTGGCTTCAGCAGAGCGCAGATACCAAATA
CTGTCCTTCTAGTGTAGCCGTAGTTAGGCCACCACTTCAAGAACTCTGTAGCACCGCCTACATACCTCGC
TCTGCTAATCCTGTTACCAGTGGCTGCTGCCAGTGGCGATAAGTCGTGTCTTACCGGGTTGGACTCAAGA
CGATAGTTACCGGATAAGGCGCAGCGGTCGGGCTGAACGGGGGGTTCGTGCACACAGCCCAGCTTGGAGC
GAACGACCTACACCGAACTGAGATACCTACAGCGTGAGCTATGAGAAAGCGCCACGCTTCCCGAAGGGAG
AAAGGCGGACAGGTATCCGGTAAGCGGCAGGGTCGGAACAGGAGAGCGCACGAGGGAGCTTCCAGGGGGA
AACGCCTGGTATCTTTATAGTCCTGTCGGGTTTCGCCACCTCTGACTTGAGCGTCGATTTTTGTGATGCT
CGTCAGGGGGGCGGAGCCTATGGAAAAACGCCAGCAACGCGGCCTTTTTACGGTTCCTGGCCTTTTGCTG
GCCTTTTGCTCACATGT
Features (pLannotate 1.2.2; 22 found; start..end, strand, type, name):
      1..141     -  repeat_region  AAV2 ITR: inverted terminal repeat of adeno-associated virus serotype 2 inverted
    234..537     +  enhancer       CMV enhancer: human cytomegalovirus immediate early enhancer
    539..816     +  promoter       chicken β-actin promoter: No description available
    817..1833    +  intron         chimeric intron: chimera between introns from chicken β-actin and rabbit β-globin
   1961..1994    +  protein_bind   lox2272: Cre-mediated recombination occurs in the 8-bp core sequence (GGATACTT). lox2272 sites are compatible with each other, but incompatible with loxP or loxN sites (Lee and Saito, 1988). Cre recombinase
   2055..2139    +  CDS            large T antigen (fragment): large T antigen from SV40 (simian virus 40)
   2162..2296    +  polyA_signal   SV40 poly(A) signal: SV40 polyadenylation signal
   2310..2393    +  CDS            large T antigen (fragment): large T antigen from SV40 (simian virus 40)
   2416..2550    +  polyA_signal   SV40 poly(A) signal: SV40 polyadenylation signal
   2564..2647    +  CDS            large T antigen (fragment): large T antigen from SV40 (simian virus 40)
   2670..2804    +  polyA_signal   SV40 poly(A) signal: SV40 polyadenylation signal
   2833..2866    +  protein_bind   lox2272: Cre-mediated recombination occurs in the 8-bp core sequence (GGATACTT). lox2272 sites are compatible with each other, but incompatible with loxP or loxN sites (Lee and Saito, 1988). Cre recombinase
   2907..3626    +  CDS            EGFP: the original enhanced GFP (Yang et al., 1996) mammalian codon-optimized
   3710..3917    +  polyA_signal   bGH poly(A) signal: bovine growth hormone polyadenylation signal
   3940..4080    +  repeat_region  AAV2 ITR: inverted terminal repeat of adeno-associated virus serotype 2 inverted
   4085..4136    -  misc_feature   bom (fragment): basis of mobility region from pBR322
   4155..4535    +  rep_origin     M13 ori (sequence partly withheld): M13 bacteriophage origin of replication; arrow indicates direction of (+) strand synthesis
   4611..4660    -  misc_feature   bom (fragment): basis of mobility region from pBR322
   4762..4797    -  CDS            rop (fragment): Rop protein, which maintains plasmids at low copy number; rop
   4892..4996    +  promoter       AmpR promoter: bla
   4997..5857    +  CDS            AmpR: β-lactamase; bla; confers resistance to ampicillin, carbenicillin, and related antibiotics
   6028..6616    +  rep_origin     ori: high-copy-number ColE1/pMB1/pBR322/pUC origin of replication
