[The description below was written by a language model from this plasmid's Addgene catalogue record, the feature table of its GenBank file and pLannotate feature annotations shown in this document.]
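Description:
pAAV.CAG.LSL.EGFP is an adeno-associated virus transfer plasmid built on the pAAV-MCS backbone for Cre-dependent expression of EGFP in mammalian cells. It is propagated in E. coli using a high-copy ColE1/pUC-type origin and ampicillin selection through the bla gene, and it also carries an f1/M13 phage origin. A recombination-deficient strain is listed as the growth host, which is common practice for plasmids containing the repeat-rich AAV2 inverted terminal repeats. The two ITRs flank the expression cassette and provide the cis signals needed to replicate and package the intervening DNA into recombinant AAV particles when rep, cap and helper functions are supplied in trans.

Between the ITRs, the composite CAG promoter (CMV immediate-early enhancer, chicken β-actin promoter and a chimeric β-actin/β-globin intron) drives strong, broadly active transcription. Immediately downstream lies a lox-stop-lox element: two same-orientation lox2272 sites bracket three tandem SV40 polyadenylation signals, which terminate transcripts before they reach the reporter. Although the name suggests a generic LSL, the annotated sites are the lox2272 variant rather than loxP. In cells expressing Cre, recombination excises the stop cassette and leaves a single lox2272 site, so the promoter then reads through to a Kozak-initiated, mammalian codon-optimised EGFP open reading frame terminated by a bovine growth hormone polyadenylation signal. No WPRE is annotated.

The two sequence records differ slightly in length (6,666 versus 6,677 bp), the difference lying in the annotated extent of the left ITR, but otherwise agree. The associated work concerns mouse brain connectivity mapping, consistent with use as a fluorescent label restricted to Cre-defined cell populations.
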