Addgene plasmid #100047: pAAV.CAG.LSL.EGFP
Purpose: AAV mediated Cre-dependent expression of EGFP (Lox-Stop-Lox)
Depositing lab: Hongkui Zeng. Depositing organization: Allen Institute. Publication: A mesoscale connectome of the mouse brain. Oh SW, Harris JA, Ng L, Winslow B, Cain N, Mihalas S, Wang Q, Lau C, Kuan L, Henry AM, Mortrud MT, Ouellette B, Nguyen TN, Sorensen SA, Slaughterbeck CR, Wakeman W, Li Y, Feng D, Ho A, Nicholas E, Hirokawa KE, Bohn P, Joines KM, Peng H, Hawrylycz MJ, Phillips JW, Hohmann JG, Wohnoutka P, Gerfen CR, Koch C, Bernard A, Dang C, Jones AR, Zeng H. Nature. 2014 Apr 10;508(7495):207-14. doi: 10.1038/nature13186. Epub 2014 Apr 2. PubMed 24695228.
Backbone
  Vector backbone: pAAV-MCS
  Vector type: Mammalian Expression, AAV, Cre/Lox
Growth in bacteria
  Bacterial resistance: Ampicillin, 100 μg/mL
  Growth temperature: 37°C
  Growth strain: NEB Stable
  Copy number: Unknown
Gene/Insert
  Gene/Insert name: EGFP
  Species: jellyfish
  Promoter: CAG
  Cloning method: Unknown
  Sequencing primers: 5′ unknown
Terms and licenses: Academic/Nonprofit Terms; Industry Terms: Not Available to Industry
Depositor comments: Penn Vector Core PV1838
How to cite: pAAV.CAG.LSL.EGFP was a gift from Hongkui Zeng (Addgene plasmid # 100047 ; http://n2t.net/addgene:100047 ; RRID:Addgene_100047)
